>Addgene plasmid #134272 | pBOB-N-Flag-GK (12-272) | addgene full sequence | sequence record 275354 | Addgene NGS Result
GACGGATCGGGAGATCTCCCGATCCCCTATGGTGCACTCTCAGTACAATCTGCTCTGATGCCGCATAGTT
AAGCCAGTATCTGCTCCCTGCTTGTGTGTTGGAGGTCGCTGAGTAGTGCGCGAGCAAAATTTAAGCTACA
ACAAGGCAAGGCTTGACCGACAATTGCATGAAGAATCTGCTTAGGGTTAGGCGTTTTGCGCTGCTTCGCG
ATGTACGGGCCAGATATACGCGTTGACATTGATTATTGACTAGTTATTAATAGTAATCAATTACGGGGTC
ATTAGTTCATAGCCCATATATGGAGTTCCGCGTTACATAACTTACGGTAAATGGCCCGCCTGGCTGACCG
CCCAACGACCCCCGCCCATTGACGTCAATAATGACGTATGTTCCCATAGTAACGCCAATAGGGACTTTCC
ATTGACGTCAATGGGTGGAGTATTTACGGTAAACTGCCCACTTGGCAGTACATCAAGTGTATCATATGCC
AAGTACGCCCCCTATTGACGTCAATGACGGTAAATGGCCCGCCTGGCATTATGCCCAGTACATGACCTTA
TGGGACTTTCCTACTTGGCAGTACATCTACGTATTAGTCATCGCTATTACCATGGTGATGCGGTTTTGGC
AGTACATCAATGGGCGTGGATAGCGGTTTGACTCACGGGGATTTCCAAGTCTCCACCCCATTGACGTCAA
TGGGAGTTTGTTTTGGCACCAAAATCAACGGGACTTTCCAAAATGTCGTAACAACTCCGCCCCATTGACG
CAAATGGGCGGTAGGCGTGTACGGTGGGAGGTCTATATAAGCAGCGCGTTTTGCCTGTACTGGGTCTCTC
TGGTTAGACCAGATCTGAGCCTGGGAGCTCTCTGGCTAACTAGGGAACCCACTGCTTAAGCCTCAATAAA
GCTTGCCTTGAGTGCTTCAAGTAGTGTGTGCCCGTCTGTTGTGTGACTCTGGTAACTAGAGATCCCTCAG
ACCCTTTTAGTCAGTGTGGAAAATCTCTAGCAGTGGCGCCCGAACAGGGACTTGAAAGCGAAAGGGAAAC
CAGAGGAGCTCTCTCGACGCAGGACTCGGCTTGCTGAAGCGCGCACGGCAAGAGGCGAGGGGCGGCGACT
GGTGAGTACGCCAAAAATTTTGACTAGCGGAGGCTAGAAGGAGAGAGATGGGTGCGAGAGCGTCAGTATT
AAGCGGGGGAGAATTAGATCGCGATGGGAAAAAATTCGGTTAAGGCCAGGGGGAAAGAAAAAATATAAAT
TAAAACATATAGTATGGGCAAGCAGGGAGCTAGAACGATTCGCAGTTAATCCTGGCCTGTTAGAAACATC
AGAAGGCTGTAGACAAATACTGGGACAGCTACAACCATCCCTTCAGACAGGATCAGAAGAACTTAGATCA
TTATATAATACAGTAGCAACCCTCTATTGTGTGCATCAAAGGATAGAGATAAAAGACACCAAGGAAGCTT
TAGACAAGATAGAGGAAGAGCAAAACAAAAGTAAGACCACCGCACAGCAAGCGGCCGCTGATCTTCAGAC
CTGGAGGAGGAGATATGAGGGACAATTGGAGAAGTGAATTATATAAATATAAAGTAGTAAAAATTGAACC
ATTAGGAGTAGCACCCACCAAGGCAAAGAGAAGAGTGGTGCAGAGAGAAAAAAGAGCAGTGGGAATAGGA
GCTTTGTTCCTTGGGTTCTTGGGAGCAGCAGGAAGCACTATGGGCGCAGCGTCAATGACGCTGACGGTAC
AGGCCAGACAATTATTGTCTGGTATAGTGCAGCAGCAGAACAATTTGCTGAGGGCTATTGAGGCGCAACA
GCATCTGTTGCAACTCACAGTCTGGGGCATCAAGCAGCTCCAGGCAAGAATCCTGGCTGTGGAAAGATAC
CTAAAGGATCAACAGCTCCTGGGGATTTGGGGTTGCTCTGGAAAACTCATTTGCACCACTGCTGTGCCTT
GGAATGCTAGTTGGAGTAATAAATCTCTGGAACAGATTTGGAATCACACGACCTGGATGGAGTGGGACAG
AGAAATTAACAATTACACAAGCTTAATACACTCCTTAATTGAAGAATCGCAAAACCAGCAAGAAAAGAAT
GAACAAGAATTATTGGAATTAGATAAATGGGCAAGTTTGTGGAATTGGTTTAACATAACAAATTGGCTGT
GGTATATAAAATTATTCATAATGATAGTAGGAGGCTTGGTAGGTTTAAGAATAGTTTTTGCTGTACTTTC
TATAGTGAATAGAGTTAGGCAGGGATATTCACCATTATCGTTTCAGACCCACCTCCCAACCCCGAGGGGA
CCCGACAGGCCCGAAGGAATAGAAGAAGAAGGTGGAGAGAGAGACAGAGACAGATCCATTCGATTAGTGA
ACGGATCAACTTTTAAAAGAAAAGGGGGGATTGGGGGGTACAGTGCAGGGGAAAGAATAGTAGACATAAT
AGCAACAGACATACAAACTAAAGAATTACAAAAACAAATTACAAAATTCAAAATTTTATCGATAAGCTTG
GGAGTTCCGCGTTACATAACTTACGGTAAATGGCCCGCCTGGCTGACCGCCCAACGACCCCCGCCCATTG
ACGTCAATAATGACGTATGTTCCCATAGTAACGCCAATAGGGACTTTCCATTGACGTCAATGGGTGGAGT
ATTTACGGTAAACTGCCCACTTGGCAGTACATCAAGTGTATCATATGCCAAGTACGCCCCCTATTGACGT
CAATGACGGTAAATGGCCCGCCTGGCATTATGCCCAGTACATGACCTTATGGGACTTTCCTACTTGGCAG
TACATCTACGTATTAGTCATCGCTATTACCATGGTGATGCGGTTTTGGCAGTACATCAATGGGCGTGGAT
AGCGGTTTGACTCACGGGGATTTCCAAGTCTCCACCCCATTGACGTCAATGGGAGTTTGTTTTGGCACCA
AAATCAACGGGACTTTCCAAAATGTCGTAACAACTCCGCCCCATTGACGCAAATGGGCGGTAGGCGTGTA
CGGTGGGAGGTCTATATAAGCAGAGCTCGTTTAGTGAACCGTCAGATCGCCTGGAGACGCCATCCACGCT
GTTTTGACCTCCATAGAAGACACCGACTGAGCTCCTAAGGTTAACGCCACCATGGACTACAAAGACGATG
ACGACAAGTCTAGAGAATTCGGATCCATGTTGGTGGGAGCAGTGGACCAGGGTACCAGCTCGACACGTTT
TTTGGTTTTCAATTCAAAAACAGCTGAACTTCTTAGTCATCATCAAGTAGAAATAAAACAGGAATTCCCA
AGAGAAGGATGGGTAGAACAAGACCCGAAGGAAATTCTGCAGTCTGTTTATGAGTGTATAGAGAAAACGT
GTGAGAAACTTGGACAGCTCAATATTGATATTTCCAACATCAAAGCCATTGGTGTCAGCAACCAGAGGGA
AACCACAGTAGTCTGGGACAAGGTCACCGGAGAGCCTCTCTATAATGCCGTGGTGTGGCTTGACCTAAGA
ACCCAGTCTACTGTTGAGAACCTTAGTAAAAGAATTCCAGGAAATAATAACTTTGTCAAGTCCAAGACAG
GCCTTCCACTTAGCACGTATTTCAGTGCAGTGAAACTTCGTTGGCTCCTTGACAACGTGAAAAAGGTCCA
AGAGGCTGTTGAAGAAAATAGAGCTCTTTTTGGGACCATTGATTCATGGCTTATTTGGAGTTTAACAGGA
GGAATCCATGGGGGTGTCCACTGTACAGATGTAACAAATGCAAGCAGGACGATGCTTTTTAACATTCATT
CTTTGGAATGGGATAAAGAGCTCTGCGAATTTTTTGGAATTCCAATGGAAATTCTTCCCAACGTTCGGAG
TTCTTCTGAGATCTATGGCCTAATGAAAGCTGGGGCCTTGGAAGGTGTACCAATATCTGGGTGTTTGGGG
GACCAGTCTGCTGCTTTGGTGGGACAAATGTGCTTCCAGGATTGACTCGAGCCATGGAAGCTTGATATCT
AACTGACTGAACCGGTGGTACCGAGGAATTAATTCGCTGTCTGCGAGGGCCAGCTGTTGGGGTGAGTACT
CCCTCTCAAAAGCGGGCATGACTTCTGCGCTAAGATTGTCAGTTTCCAAAAACGAGGAGGATTTGATATT
CACCTGGCCCGCGGTGATGCCTTTGAGGGTGGCCGCGTCCATCTGGTCAGAAAAGACAATCTTTTTGTTG
TCAAGCTTGAGGTGTGGCAGGCTTGAGATCTGGCCATACACTTGAGTGACAATGACATCCACTTTGCCTT
TCTCTCCACAGGTGTCCACTCCCAGGTCCAACTGCAGGTCGAGCATGCATCTAGGGCGGCCAATTCCGCC
GATCCTGGAAAAACATGGAGCAATCACAAGTAGCAATACAGCAGCTACCAATGCTGATTGTGCCTGGCTA
GAAGCACAAGAGGAGGAGGAGGTGGGTTTTCCAGTCACACCTCAGACAATCAACCTCTGGATTACAAAAT
TTGTGAAAGATTGACTGGTATTCTTAACTATGTTGCTCCTTTTACGCTATGTGGATACGCTGCTTTAATG
CCTTTGTATCATGCTATTGCTTCCCGTATGGCTTTCATTTTCTCCTCCTTGTATAAATCCTGGTTGCTGT
CTCTTTATGAGGAGTTGTGGCCCGTTGTCAGGCAACGTGGCGTGGTGTGCACTGTGTTTGCTGACGCAAC
CCCCACTGGTTGGGGCATTGCCACCACCTGTCAGCTCCTTTCCGGGACTTTCGCTTTCCCCCTCCCTATT
GCCACGGCGGAACTCATCGCCGCCTGCCTTGCCCGCTGCTGGACAGGGGCTCGGCTGTTGGGCACTGACA
ATTCCGTGGTGTTGTCGGGGAAGCTGACGTCCTTTCCATGGCTGCTCGCCTGTGTTGCCACCTGGATTCT
GCGCGGGACGTCCTTCTGCTACGTCCCTTCGGCCCTCAATCCAGCGGACCTTCCTTCCCGCGGCCTGCTG
CCGGCTCTGCGGCCTCTTCCGCGTCTTCGCCTTCGCCCTCAGACGAGTCGGATCTCCCTTTGGGCCGCCT
CCCCGCCTGGAATTCGAGCTCGGTACCTTTAAGACCAATGACTTACAAGGCAGCTGTAGATCTTAGCCAC
TTTTTAAAAGAAAAGGGGGGACTGGAAGGGCTAATTCACTCCCAACGAAGACAAGATATCCTTGATCTGT
GGATCTACCACACACAAGGCTACTTCCCTGATTGGCAGAACTACACACCAGGGCCAGGGATCAGATATCC
ACTGACCTTTGGATGGTGCTACAAGCTAGTACCAGTTGAGCAAGAGAAGGTAGAAGAAGCCAATGAAGGA
GAGAACACCCGCTTGTTACACCCTGTGAGCCTGCATGGGATGGATGACCCGGAGAGAGAAGTATTAGAGT
GGAGGTTTGACAGCCGCCTAGCATTTCATCACATGGCCCGAGAGCTGCATCCGGACTGTACTGGGTCTCT
CTGGTTAGACCAGATCTGAGCCTGGGAGCTCTCTGGCTAACTAGGGAACCCACTGCTTAAGCCTCAATAA
AGCTTGCCTTGAGTGCTTCAAGTAGTGTGTGCCCGTCTGTTGTGTGACTCTGGTAACTAGAGATCCCTCA
GACCCTTTTAGTCAGTGTGGAAAATCTCTAGCAGGGCCGCTTTAAACCCGCTGATCAGCCTCGACTGTGC
CTTCTAGTTGCCAGCCATCTGTTGTTTGCCCCTCCCCCGTGCCTTCCTTGACCCTGGAAGGTGCCACTCC
CACTGTCCTTTCCTAATAAAATGAGGAAATTGCATCGCATTGTCTGAGTAGGTGTCATTCTATTCTGGGG
GGTGGGGTGGGGCAGGACAGCAAGGGGGAGGATTGGGAAGACAATAGCAGGCATGCTGGGGATGCGGTGG
GCTCTATGGCTTCTGAGGCGGAAAGAACCAGCTGGGGCTCTAGGGGGTATCCCC
[124 nt withheld, positions 5935-6058]
C
[91 nt withheld, positions 6060-6150]
A
[49 nt withheld, positions 6152-6200]
CCTTTGACGTTGGAGTCCACGTTCTTT
[37 nt withheld, positions 6228-6264]
ACCCTATCTCGGTCTATTCTTTTGATTTATAAGGGATTTTGCCGATTTCGGCCTATTGGTTAAAAAATGA
GCTGATTTAACAAAAATTTAACGCGAATTAATTCTGTGGAATGTGTGTCAGTTAGGGTGTGGAAAGTCCC
CAGGCTCCCCAGCAGGCAGAAGTATGCAAAGCATGCATCTCAATTAGTCAGCAACCAGGTGTGGAAAGTC
CCCAGGCTCCCCAGCAGGCAGAAGTATGCAAAGCATGCATCTCAATTAGTCAGCAACCATAGTCCCGCCC
CTAACTCCGCCCATCCCGCCCCTAACTCCGCCCAGTTCCGCCCATTCTCCGCCCCATGGCTGACTAATTT
TTTTTATTTATGCAGAGGCCGAGGCCGCCTCTGCCTCTGAGCTATTCCAGAAGTAGTGAGGAGGCTTTTT
TGGAGGCCTAGGCTTTTGCAAAAAGCTCCCGGGAGCTTGTATATCCATTTTCGGATCTGATCAGCACGTG
TTGACAATTAATCATCGGCATAGTATATCGGCATAGTATAATACGACAAGGTGAGGAACTAAACCATGGC
CAAGTTGACCAGTGCCGTTCCGGTGCTCACCGCGCGCGACGTCGCCGGAGCGGTCGAGTTCTGGACCGAC
CGGCTCGGGTTCTCCCGGGACTTCGTGGAGGACGACTTCGCCGGTGTGGTCCGGGACGACGTGACCCTGT
TCATCAGCGCGGTCCAGGACCAGGTGGTGCCGGACAACACCCTGGCCTGGGTGTGGGTGCGCGGCCTGGA
CGAGCTGTACGCCGAGTGGTCGGAGGTCGTGTCCACGAACTTCCGGGACGCCTCCGGGCCGGCCATGACC
GAGATCGGCGAGCAGCCGTGGGGGCGGGAGTTCGCCCTGCGCGACCCGGCCGGCAACTGCGTGCACTTCG
TGGCCGAGGAGCAGGACTGACACGTGCTACGAGATTTCGATTCCACCGCCGCCTTCTATGAAAGGTTGGG
CTTCGGAATCGTTTTCCGGGACGCCGGCTGGATGATCCTCCAGCGCGGGGATCTCATGCTGGAGTTCTTC
GCCCACCCCAACTTGTTTATTGCAGCTTATAATGGTTACAAATAAAGCAATAGCATCACAAATTTCACAA
ATAAAGCATTTTTTTCACTGCATTCTAGTTGTGGTTTGTCCAAACTCATCAATGTATCTTATCATGTCTG
TATACCGTCGACCTCTAGCTAGAGCTTGGCGTAATCATGGTCATAGCTGTTTCCTGTGTGAAATTGTTAT
CCGCTCACAATTCCACACAACATACGAGCCGGAAGCATAAAGTGTAAAGCCTGGGGTGCCTAATGAGTGA
GCTAACTCACATTAATTGCGTTGCGCTCACTGCCCGCTTTCCAGTCGGGAAACCTGTCGTGCCAGCTGCA
TTAATGAATCGGCCAACGCGCGGGGAGAGGCGGTTTGCGTATTGGGCGCTCTTCCGCTTCCTCGCTCACT
GACTCGCTGCGCTCGGTCGTTCGGCTGCGGCGAGCGGTATCAGCTCACTCAAAGGCGGTAATACGGTTAT
CCACAGAATCAGGGGATAACGCAGGAAAGAACATGTGAGCAAAAGGCCAGCAAAAGGCCAGGAACCGTAA
AAAGGCCGCGTTGCTGGCGTTTTTCCATAGGCTCCGCCCCCCTGACGAGCATCACAAAAATCGACGCTCA
AGTCAGAGGTGGCGAAACCCGACAGGACTATAAAGATACCAGGCGTTTCCCCCTGGAAGCTCCCTCGTGC
GCTCTCCTGTTCCGACCCTGCCGCTTACCGGATACCTGTCCGCCTTTCTCCCTTCGGGAAGCGTGGCGCT
TTCTCATAGCTCACGCTGTAGGTATCTCAGTTCGGTGTAGGTCGTTCGCTCCAAGCTGGGCTGTGTGCAC
GAACCCCCCGTTCAGCCCGACCGCTGCGCCTTATCCGGTAACTATCGTCTTGAGTCCAACCCGGTAAGAC
ACGACTTATCGCCACTGGCAGCAGCCACTGGTAACAGGATTAGCAGAGCGAGGTATGTAGGCGGTGCTAC
AGAGTTCTTGAAGTGGTGGCCTAACTACGGCTACACTAGAAGAACAGTATTTGGTATCTGCGCTCTGCTG
AAGCCAGTTACCTTCGGAAAAAGAGTTGGTAGCTCTTGATCCGGCAAACAAACCACCGCTGGTAGCGGTG
GTTTTTTTGTTTGCAAGCAGCAGATTACGCGCAGAAAAAAAGGATCTCAAGAAGATCCTTTGATCTTTTC
TACGGGGTCTGACGCTCAGTGGAACGAAAACTCACGTTAAGGGATTTTGGTCATGAGATTATCAAAAAGG
ATCTTCACCTAGATCCTTTTAAATTAAAAATGAAGTTTTAAATCAATCTAAAGTATATATGAGTAAACTT
GGTCTGACAGTTACCAATGCTTAATCAGTGAGGCACCTATCTCAGCGATCTGTCTATTTCGTTCATCCAT
AGTTGCCTGACTCCCCGTCGTGTAGATAACTACGATACGGGAGGGCTTACCATCTGGCCCCAGTGCTGCA
ATGATACCGCGAGACCCACGCTCACCGGCTCCAGATTTATCAGCAATAAACCAGCCAGCCGGAAGGGCCG
AGCGCAGAAGTGGTCCTGCAACTTTATCCGCCTCCATCCAGTCTATTAATTGTTGCCGGGAAGCTAGAGT
AAGTAGTTCGCCAGTTAATAGTTTGCGCAACGTTGTTGCCATTGCTACAGGCATCGTGGTGTCACGCTCG
TCGTTTGGTATGGCTTCATTCAGCTCCGGTTCCCAACGATCAAGGCGAGTTACATGATCCCCCATGTTGT
GCAAAAAAGCGGTTAGCTCCTTCGGTCCTCCGATCGTTGTCAGAAGTAAGTTGGCCGCAGTGTTATCACT
CATGGTTATGGCAGCACTGCATAATTCTCTTACTGTCATGCCATCCGTAAGATGCTTTTCTGTGACTGGT
GAGTACTCAACCAAGTCATTCTGAGAATAGTGTATGCGGCGACCGAGTTGCTCTTGCCCGGCGTCAATAC
GGGATAATACCGCGCCACATAGCAGAACTTTAAAAGTGCTCATCATTGGAAAACGTTCTTCGGGGCGAAA
ACTCTCAAGGATCTTACCGCTGTTGAGATCCAGTTCGATGTAACCCACTCGTGCACCCAACTGATCTTCA
GCATCTTTTACTTTCACCAGCGTTTCTGGGTGAGCAAAAACAGGAAGGCAAAATGCCGCAAAAAAGGGAA
TAAGGGCGACACGGAAATGTTGAATACTCATACTCTTCCTTTTTCAATATTATTGAAGCATTTATCAGGG
TTATTGTCTCATGAGCGGATACATATTTGAATGTATTTAGAAAAATAAACAAATAGGGGTTCCGCGCACA
TTTCCCCGAAAAGTGCCACCTGACGTC
Features (pLannotate 1.2.2; 34 found; start..end, strand, type, name):
     28..80      -  misc_feature   bom (fragment): basis of mobility region from pBR322
    235..614     +  enhancer       CMV enhancer: human cytomegalovirus immediate early enhancer
    615..814     +  promoter       CMV promoter: human cytomegalovirus (CMV) immediate early promoter
    832..1012    +  LTR            5' LTR (truncated): truncated 5' long terminal repeat (LTR) from HIV-1
   1059..1184    +  misc_feature   HIV-1 Ψ: packaging signal of human immunodeficiency virus type 1
   1168..1531    +  CDS            HIV-1 gag (fragment): gag protein from human immunodeficiency virus 1; gag
   1677..1910    +  misc_feature   RRE: The Rev response element (RRE) of HIV-1 allows for Rev-dependent mRNA export from the nucleus to the cytoplasm.
   2287..2387    +  CDS            Rev (fragment): human immunodeficiency virus 1 (HIV-1) Rev protein; rev; enhances nuclear export of unspliced and incompletely spliced viral mRNAs
   2391..2507    +  misc_feature   cPPT/CTS: central polypurine tract and central termination sequence of HIV-1
   2530..2833    +  enhancer       CMV enhancer: human cytomegalovirus immediate early enhancer
   2834..3037    +  promoter       CMV promoter: human cytomegalovirus (CMV) immediate early promoter
   3134..3154    +  CDS            3xFLAG (fragment): three tandem FLAG® epitope tags
   3180..3962    +  CDS            Gk (fragment): GLPK_MOUSE - Also known as Gyk. Experimental evidence at protein level: Swiss-Prot protein existence level 1. Key enzyme in the regulation of glycerol uptake and metabolism. From Mus musculus (Mouse).
   4052..4281    +  intron         chimeric intron: chimera between introns from adenovirus and immunoglobulin heavy chain genes
   4345..4455    +  CDS            nef (fragment): NEF_HV1Z2 - Experimental evidence at protein level: Swiss-Prot protein existence level 1. Extracellular Nef protein targets CD4(+) T-lymphocytes for apoptosis by interacting with CXCR4 surface receptors. From Human immunodeficiency virus type 1 group M subtype D (isolate Z2/CDC-Z34) (HIV-1).
   4458..5046    +  misc_feature   WPRE: woodchuck hepatitis virus posttranscriptional regulatory element
   5063..5131    +  CDS            nef (fragment): NEF_HV1Z2 - Experimental evidence at protein level: Swiss-Prot protein existence level 1. Extracellular Nef protein targets CD4(+) T-lymphocytes for apoptosis by interacting with CXCR4 surface receptors. From Human immunodeficiency virus type 1 group M subtype D (isolate Z2/CDC-Z34) (HIV-1).
   5133..5445    +  LTR            5' LTR (fragment): 5' long terminal repeat (LTR) from HIV-1
   5453..5633    +  LTR            5' LTR (truncated): truncated 5' long terminal repeat (LTR) from HIV-1
   5665..5889    +  polyA_signal   bGH poly(A) signal: bovine growth hormone polyadenylation signal
   5893..5914    +  promoter       SV40 promoter (fragment): SV40 enhancer and early promoter
   5935..6363    +  rep_origin     f1 ori (sequence partly withheld): f1 bacteriophage origin of replication; arrow indicates direction of (+) strand synthesis
   6377..6706    +  promoter       SV40 promoter: SV40 enhancer and early promoter
   6754..6801    +  promoter       EM7 promoter: synthetic bacterial promoter&nbsp
   6820..7194    +  CDS            BleoR: antibiotic-binding protein; Sh ble from Streptoalloteichus hindustanus; confers resistance to bleomycin, phleomycin, and Zeocin™
   7204..7329    +  CDS            ble (fragment): BLE_KLEPN - Experimental evidence at protein level: Swiss-Prot protein existence level 1. Binding protein with a strong affinity to the bleomycin family of antibiotics. Binds to CL990; an antimitotic-antibiotic compound. From Klebsiella pneumoniae.
   7324..7445    +  polyA_signal   SV40 poly(A) signal: SV40 polyadenylation signal
   7518..7534    -  protein_bind   lac operator: The lac repressor binds to the lac operator to inhibit transcription in E. coli. This inhibition can be relieved by adding lactose or isopropyl-β-D-thiogalactopyranoside (IPTG). lac repressor encoded by lacI
   7542..7572    -  promoter       lac promoter: promoter for the E. coli lac operon
   7587..7608    -  protein_bind   CAP binding site: CAP binding activates transcription in the presence of cAMP. E. coli catabolite activator protein
   7621..7713    -  CDS            lacI (fragment): lac repressor; lacI; The lac repressor binds to the lac operator to inhibit transcription in E. coli. This inhibition can be relieved by adding lactose or isopropyl-β-D-thiogalactopyranoside (IPTG).
   7896..8484    -  rep_origin     ori: high-copy-number ColE1/pMB1/pBR322/pUC origin of replication
   8655..9515    -  CDS            AmpR: β-lactamase; bla; confers resistance to ampicillin, carbenicillin, and related antibiotics
   9516..9620    -  promoter       AmpR promoter: bla
