[The description below was written by a language model from this plasmid's Addgene catalogue record and pLannotate feature annotations shown in this document.]
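Description:
pBOB-N-Flag-GK (12-272) is an HIV-1-based lentiviral and mammalian expression plasmid of about 9.6 kb, built on the pBOB backbone. It carries a truncated mouse glycerol kinase (Gk, also called Gyk) covering amino acids 12-272. In bacteria it is maintained through a high-copy ColE1/pUC-type origin and selected with ampicillin via the bla gene. An f1 origin is also present. Outside the viral unit, the backbone carries an SV40/EM7-driven BleoR cassette with an SV40 polyadenylation signal, which confers bleomycin/Zeocin resistance. Because it lies beyond the 3' LTR, this cassette would not be packaged into virus.

The transfer cassette begins with a CMV enhancer/promoter fused to a truncated 5' LTR. This arrangement normally allows Tat-independent production of genomic RNA in packaging cells. It is followed by the Ψ packaging signal with a partial gag sequence, the RRE for Rev-dependent nuclear export, and the cPPT/CTS, which aids nuclear import of the viral genome. An internal CMV enhancer/promoter then drives the 783 bp Gk fragment, which carries an N-terminal Flag epitope; the annotation detects this tag as a short match to 3xFLAG. Downstream lie a chimeric intron, a WPRE that enhances transcript stability and expression, the 3' LTR region and a bGH polyadenylation signal. The annotation labels the 3' LTR region only as 5' LTR fragments, so the record does not establish whether the U3 is deleted (self-inactivating).

The construct is suited to transient transfection or lentiviral transduction of mammalian cells to express a Flag-tagged Gk domain fragment. Typical uses would be detection or immunoprecipitation in domain-mapping experiments. The associated study concerns glycerol kinase 5 and SREBP processing in skin.
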