Addgene plasmid #134272: pBOB-N-Flag-GK (12-272)
Purpose: Lentivector encoding Flag-tagged GK truncation (amino acids 12-272)
Depositing lab: Bruce Beutler. Depositing organization: University of Texas Southwestern Medical Center. Publication: Skin-specific regulation of SREBP processing and lipid biosynthesis by glycerol kinase 5. Zhang D, Tomisato W, Su L, Sun L, Choi JH, Zhang Z, Wang KW, Zhan X, Choi M, Li X, Tang M, Castro-Perez JM, Hildebrand S, Murray AR, Moresco EMY, Beutler B. Proc Natl Acad Sci U S A. 2017 Jun 27;114(26):E5197-E5206. doi: 10.1073/pnas.1705312114. Epub 2017 Jun 12. PubMed 28607088.
Backbone
  Vector backbone: pBOB
  Backbone size w/o insert (bp): 8800
  Total vector size (bp): 9600
  Vector type: Mammalian Expression, Lentiviral
Growth in bacteria
  Bacterial resistance: Ampicillin, 100 μg/mL
  Growth temperature: 37°C
  Growth strain: NEB Stable
  Copy number: High Copy
Gene/Insert
  Gene/Insert name: Gk (alt names: glycerol kinase; Gyk)
  Species: M. musculus (mouse)
  Insert size (bp): 783
  Mutation: mouse Gk amino acids 12-272
  GenBank ID: NM_008194
  Entrez Gene: Gk (a.k.a. D930012N15Rik, Gyk)
  Promoter: CMV
  Tag / fusion protein: Flag (N terminal on insert)
  Cloning method: Ligation Independent Cloning
  Sequencing primers: 5′ agctcgtttagtgaaccgtcagatcg; 3′ ggaaactgacaatcttagcgcag
Terms and licenses: Academic/Nonprofit Terms; Industry Terms: Not Available to Industry
How to cite: pBOB-N-Flag-GK (12-272) was a gift from Bruce Beutler (Addgene plasmid # 134272 ; http://n2t.net/addgene:134272 ; RRID:Addgene_134272)
